Addgene plasmid #57930: mKOet-Lysosomes-20
Purpose: Localization: Lysosome Membrane, Excitation: 548, Emission: 561
Depositing lab: Michael Davidson. Depositing organization: Florida State University, Tallahassee.
Backbone
  Vector backbone: mKOet
  Backbone size w/o insert (bp): 4750
  Vector type: Mammalian Expression
  Selectable markers: Neomycin (select with G418)
Growth in bacteria
  Bacterial resistance: Kanamycin, 50 μg/mL
  Growth temperature: 37°C
  Growth strain: DH5alpha
  Copy number: High Copy
Gene/Insert
  Gene/Insert name: LAMP1 (alt name: NM_012857.2)
  Species: R. norvegicus (rat)
  Entrez Gene: Lamp1 (a.k.a. LGP120)
  Promoter: CMV
  Tag / fusion protein: mKOet (C terminal on insert)
  Cloning method: Unknown
  Sequencing primers: 5′ CMV-F; 3′ SV40pA-R
Terms and licenses: Academic/Nonprofit Terms; Industry Terms: Not Available to Industry
Depositor comments: . Excitation = 548; Emission = 561
How to cite: mKOet-Lysosomes-20 was a gift from Michael Davidson (Addgene plasmid # 57930 ; http://n2t.net/addgene:57930 ; RRID:Addgene_57930)
