[The description below was written by a language model from this plasmid's Addgene catalogue record and pLannotate feature annotations shown in this document.]
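Description:
mKOet-Lysosomes-20 is a mammalian expression plasmid that produces a fluorescent marker for the lysosomal membrane. It is built on the mKOet backbone, which has the layout of a typical N1-style fluorescent protein fusion vector. It replicates in bacteria from a high-copy ColE1/pUC-type origin and also carries an f1 phage origin. A single Tn5 aminoglycoside phosphotransferase gene (NeoR/KanR) serves both hosts. A bacterial bla-type promoter drives it for kanamycin selection in E. coli, and the SV40 enhancer/early promoter drives it for G418 selection of stably transfected mammalian cells, with an HSV TK polyadenylation signal downstream. The sequenced record is 5,945 nt.

The payload is rat LAMP1 (lysosome-associated membrane glycoprotein 1, also known as LGP120), expressed from the human cytomegalovirus immediate early enhancer and promoter and terminated by an SV40 poly(A) signal. The orange fluorescent protein mKOet is fused to the C-terminus of LAMP1. The "20" in the name may refer to the length of the linker between them, but the record does not say so. The automated annotation identifies the fluorescent protein core as mKO, a monomeric Kusabira Orange derived from the coral Verrillofungia concinna. It also reports short flanking matches to mBanana and mApple, which probably reflect terminal sequences shared with other fluorescent proteins rather than additional reporters. Other small fragment hits (large T antigen, ble, bGH poly(A)) look like backbone remnants, not functional elements.

LAMP1 carries the fusion to the lysosomal membrane, so the construct is used for imaging lysosomes by fluorescence microscopy. The recorded excitation and emission maxima are 548 nm and 561 nm.
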