Features (pLannotate 1.2.2; 17 found; start..end, strand, type, name):
     52..355     +  enhancer       CMV enhancer: human cytomegalovirus immediate early enhancer
    356..559     +  promoter       CMV promoter: human cytomegalovirus (CMV) immediate early promoter
    582..610     +  misc_feature   MCS (fragment): multiple cloning site
    617..1838    +  CDS            LAMP1 (fragment): rat lysosome-associated membrane glycoprotein 1
   1898..1932    +  CDS            mBanana (fragment): yellow monomeric derivative of DsRed fluorescent protein mammalian codon-optimized
   1928..2575    +  CDS            mKO: mKO is a basic (constitutively fluorescent) orange fluorescent protein published in 2004, derived from Verrillofungia concinna. It has low acid sensitivity.
   2574..2602    +  CDS            mApple (fragment): photostable monomeric derivative of DsRed (Shaner et al., 2008) mammalian codon-optimized
   2618..2701    +  CDS            large T antigen (fragment): large T antigen from SV40 (simian virus 40)
   2724..2845    +  polyA_signal   SV40 poly(A) signal: SV40 polyadenylation signal
   2879..3307    -  rep_origin     f1 ori (sequence partly withheld): f1 bacteriophage origin of replication; arrow indicates direction of (+) strand synthesis
   3334..3438    +  promoter       AmpR promoter: bla
   3440..3797    +  promoter       SV40 promoter: SV40 enhancer and early promoter
   3832..4626    +  CDS            NeoR/KanR: aminoglycoside phosphotransferase from Tn5; aph(3')-II (or nptII); confers resistance to neomycin, kanamycin, and G418 (Geneticin®)
   4647..4799    +  CDS            ble (fragment): BLE_KLEPN - Experimental evidence at protein level: Swiss-Prot protein existence level 1. Binding protein with a strong affinity to the bleomycin family of antibiotics. Binds to CL990; an antimitotic-antibiotic compound. From Klebsiella pneumoniae.
   4858..4905    +  polyA_signal   HSV TK poly(A) signal: herpes simplex virus thymidine kinase polyadenylation signal (Cole and Stacy, 1985)
   4996..5012    -  polyA_signal   bGH poly(A) signal (fragment): bovine growth hormone polyadenylation signal
   5234..5822    +  rep_origin     ori: high-copy-number ColE1/pMB1/pBR322/pUC origin of replication
>Addgene plasmid #57930 | mKOet-Lysosomes-20 | addgene full sequence | sequence record 212979 | Addgene NGS Result
ATAGTAATCAATTACGGGGTCATTAGTTCATAGCCCATATATGGAGTTCCGCGTTACATAACTTACGGTA
AATGGCCCGCCTGGCTGACCGCCCAACGACCCCCGCCCATTGACGTCAATAATGACGTATGTTCCCATAG
TAACGCCAATAGGGACTTTCCATTGACGTCAATGGGTGGAGTATTTACGGTAAACTGCCCACTTGGCAGT
ACATCAAGTGTATCATATGCCAAGTACGCCCCCTATTGACGTCAATGACGGTAAATGGCCCGCCTGGCAT
TATGCCCAGTACATGACCTTATGGGACTTTCCTACTTGGCAGTACATCTACGTATTAGTCATCGCTATTA
CCATGGTGATGCGGTTTTGGCAGTACATCAATGGGCGTGGATAGCGGTTTGACTCACGGGGATTTCCAAG
TCTCCACCCCATTGACGTCAATGGGAGTTTGTTTTGGCACCAAAATCAACGGGACTTTCCAAAATGTCGT
AACAACTCCGCCCCATTGACGCAAATGGGCGGTAGGCGTGTACGGTGGGAGGTCTATATAAGCAGAGCTG
GTTTAGTGAACCGTCAGATCCGCTAGCGCTACCGGACTCAGATCTCGAGCGCCACCATGGCGGCCCCGGG
CGCCCGGCGTCCGCTGCTCCTGTTGCTGCTGGCAGGCCTTGCACACAGCGCCCCAGCACTGTTCGAGGTG
AAAGACAACAACGGCACAGCGTGTATAATGGCCAGCTTCTCTGCCTCCTTTCTGACCACCTATGAGGCTG
GACATGTTTCTAAGGTCTCGAATATGACCCTGCCAGCCTCTGCAGAAGTCCTGAAGAATAGCAGCTCTTG
TGGTGAAAAGAATGCTTCTGAGCCCACCCTCGCAATCACCTTTGGAGAAGGATATTTACTGAAACTCACC
TTCACAAAAAACACAACACGTTACAGTGTCCAGCACATGTATTTCACATATAACCTGTCAGACACACAAT
TCTTTCCCAATGCCAGCTCCAAAGGGCCCGACACTGTGGATTCCACAACTGACATCAAGGCAGACATCAA
CAAAACATACCGATGTGTCAGCGACATCAGGGTCTACATGAAGAATGTGACCATTGTGCTCTGGGACGCT
ACTATCCAGGCCTACCTGCCGAGTAGCAACTTCAGCAAGGAAGAGACACGCTGCCCACAGGATCAACCTT
CCCCAACTACTGGGCCACCCAGCCCCTCACCACCACTTGTGCCCACAAACCCCAGTGTGTCCAAGTACAA
TGTGACTGGTGACAATGGAACCTGCCTGCTGGCCTCTATGGCACTGCAACTCAACATCACCTACATGAAG
AAGGACAACACGACTGTGACCAGAGCATTCAACATCAACCCAAGTGACAAATATAGTGGGACTTGCGGTG
CCCAGTTGGTGACCCTGAAGGTGGGGAACAAGAGCAGAGTCCTGGAGCTGCAGTTTGGGATGAATGCCAC
TTCTAGCCTGTTTTTCCTGCAAGGAGTTCAGTTGAACATGACTCTTCCTGATGCCATAGAGCCCACGTTC
AGCACCTCCAACTATTCCCTGAAAGCTCTTCAGGCCAGTGTCGGCAACTCATACAAGTGCAACAGTGAGG
AGCACATCTTTGTCAGCAAGGCGCTCGCCCTCAATGTCTTCAGCGTGCAAGTCCAGGCTTTCAGGGTAGA
AAGTGACAGGTTTGGGTCTGTGGAAGAGTGTGTACAGGACGGTAACAACATGCTGATCCCCATTGCTGTG
GGCGGGGCCCTGGCAGGGCTGGTCCTCATCGTCCTCATCGCCTACCTCATCGGCAGGAAGAGGAGTCACG
CGGGCTATCAGACCATCTCGGAATTCGGCTCCACCGGCTCCACCGGCTCCACCGGCGCGGATCCACCGGT
CGCCACCATGGTGAGCAAGGGCGAGGAGAATAACATGGCCGTGATTAAACCAGAGATGAAGATGAGGTAC
TACATGGACGGCTCCGTCAATGGGCATGAGTTCACAATTGAAGGTGAAGGCACAGGCAGACCTTACGAGG
GACATCAAGAGATGACACTACGCGTCACAATGGCCAAGGGCGGGCCAATGCCTTTCGCGTTTGACTTAGT
GTCACACGTGTTCTGTTACGGCCACAGACCTTTTACTAAATATCCAGAAGAGATACCAGACTATTTCAAA
CAAGCATTTCCTGAAGGCCTGTCATGGGAAAGGTCGTTGGAGTTCGAAGATGGTGGGTCCGCTTCAGTCA
GTGCGCATATAAGCCTTAGAGGAAACACCTTCTACCACAAATCCAAATTTACTGGGGTTAACTTTCCTGC
CGATGGTCCTATCATGCAAAACCAAAGTGTTGATTGGGAGCCATCAACCGAGAAAATTACTGCCAGCGAC
GGAGTTCTGAAGGGTGATGTTACGATGTACCTAAAACTTGAAGGAGGCGGCAATCACAAATGCCAATTCA
AGACTACTTACAAGGCGGCAAAAAAGATTCTTAAAATGCCAGGAAGCCATTACATCAGCCATCGCCTCGT
CAGGAAAACCGAAGGCAACATTACTGAGCTGGTAGAAGATGCAGTAGCTCATTCCGGCGGCATGGACGAG
CTGTACAAGTAAGCGGCCGCGACTCTAGATCATAATCAGCCATACCACATTTGTAGAGGTTTTACTTGCT
TTAAAAAACCTCCCACACCTCCCCCTGAACCTGAAACATAAAATGAATGCAATTGTTGTTGTTAACTTGT
TTATTGCAGCTTATAATGGTTACAAATAAAGCAATAGCATCACAAATTTCACAAATAAAGCATTTTTTTC
ACTGCATTCTAGTTGTGGTTTGTCCAAACTCATCAATGTATCTTAAGGCGTAAATTGTAAGCGTTAATAT
TTTGTTAAAATTCGCGTTAAATTTTTGTTAAATCAGCTCATTTTTTAACCAATAGGCCGAAATCGGCAAA
ATCCCTTATAAATCAAAAGAATAGACCGAGATAGGGT
[37 nt withheld, positions 2978-3014]
AAAGAACGTGGACTCCAACGTCAAAGG
[49 nt withheld, positions 3042-3090]
T
[91 nt withheld, positions 3092-3182]
G
[124 nt withheld, positions 3184-3307]
CAGGTGGCACTTTTCGGGGAAATGTGCGCGGAACCCCTATTTGTTTATTTTTCTAAATACATTCAAATAT
GTATCCGCTCATGAGACAATAACCCTGATAAATGCTTCAATAATATTGAAAAAGGAAGAGTCCTGAGGCG
GAAAGAACCAGCTGTGGAATGTGTGTCAGTTAGGGTGTGGAAAGTCCCCAGGCTCCCCAGCAGGCAGAAG
TATGCAAAGCATGCATCTCAATTAGTCAGCAACCAGGTGTGGAAAGTCCCCAGGCTCCCCAGCAGGCAGA
AGTATGCAAAGCATGCATCTCAATTAGTCAGCAACCATAGTCCCGCCCCTAACTCCGCCCATCCCGCCCC
TAACTCCGCCCAGTTCCGCCCATTCTCCGCCCCATGGCTGACTAATTTTTTTTATTTATGCAGAGGCCGA
GGCCGCCTCGGCCTCTGAGCTATTCCAGAAGTAGTGAGGAGGCTTTTTTGGAGGCCTAGGCTTTTGCAAA
GATCGATCAAGAGACAGGATGAGGATCGTTTCGCATGATTGAACAAGATGGATTGCACGCAGGTTCTCCG
GCCGCTTGGGTGGAGAGGCTATTCGGCTATGACTGGGCACAACAGACAATCGGCTGCTCTGATGCCGCCG
TGTTCCGGCTGTCAGCGCAGGGGCGCCCGGTTCTTTTTGTCAAGACCGACCTGTCCGGTGCCCTGAATGA
ACTGCAAGACGAGGCAGCGCGGCTATCGTGGCTGGCCACGACGGGCGTTCCTTGCGCAGCTGTGCTCGAC
GTTGTCACTGAAGCGGGAAGGGACTGGCTGCTATTGGGCGAAGTGCCGGGGCAGGATCTCCTGTCATCTC
ACCTTGCTCCTGCCGAGAAAGTATCCATCATGGCTGATGCAATGCGGCGGCTGCATACGCTTGATCCGGC
TACCTGCCCATTCGACCACCAAGCGAAACATCGCATCGAGCGAGCACGTACTCGGATGGAAGCCGGTCTT
GTCGATCAGGATGATCTGGACGAAGAGCATCAGGGGCTCGCGCCAGCCGAACTGTTCGCCAGGCTCAAGG
CGAGCATGCCCGACGGCGAGGATCTCGTCGTGACCCATGGCGATGCCTGCTTGCCGAATATCATGGTGGA
AAATGGCCGCTTTTCTGGATTCATCGACTGTGGCCGGCTGGGTGTGGCGGACCGCTATCAGGACATAGCG
TTGGCTACCCGTGATATTGCTGAAGAGCTTGGCGGCGAATGGGCTGACCGCTTCCTCGTGCTTTACGGTA
TCGCCGCTCCCGATTCGCAGCGCATCGCCTTCTATCGCCTTCTTGACGAGTTCTTCTGAGCGGGACTCTG
GGGTTCGAAATGACCGACCAAGCGACGCCCAACCTGCCATCACGAGATTTCGATTCCACCGCCGCCTTCT
ATGAAAGGTTGGGCTTCGGAATCGTTTTCCGGGACGCCGGCTGGATGATCCTCCAGCGCGGGGATCTCAT
GCTGGAGTTCTTCGCCCACCCTAGGGGGAGGCTAACTGAAACACGGAAGGAGACAATACCGGAAGGAACC
CGCGCTATGACGGCAATAAAAAGACAGAATAAAACGCACGGTGTTGGGTCGTTTGTTCATAAACGCGGGG
TTCGGTCCCAGGGCTGGCACTCTGTCGATACCCCACCGAGACCCCATTGGGGCCAATACGCCCGCGTTTC
TTCCTTTTCCCCACCCCACCCCCCAAGTTCGGGTGAAGGCCCAGGGCTCGCAGCCAACGTCGGGGCGGCA
GGCCCTGCCATAGCCTCAGGTTACTCATATATACTTTAGATTGATTTAAAACTTCATTTTTAATTTAAAA
GGATCTAGGTGAAGATCCTTTTTGATAATCTCATGACCAAAATCCCTTAACGTGAGTTTTCGTTCCACTG
AGCGTCAGACCCCGTAGAAAAGATCAAAGGATCTTCTTGAGATCCTTTTTTTCTGCGCGTAATCTGCTGC
TTGCAAACAAAAAAACCACCGCTACCAGCGGTGGTTTGTTTGCCGGATCAAGAGCTACCAACTCTTTTTC
CGAAGGTAACTGGCTTCAGCAGAGCGCAGATACCAAATACTGTTCTTCTAGTGTAGCCGTAGTTAGGCCA
CCACTTCAAGAACTCTGTAGCACCGCCTACATACCTCGCTCTGCTAATCCTGTTACCAGTGGCTGCTGCC
AGTGGCGATAAGTCGTGTCTTACCGGGTTGGACTCAAGACGATAGTTACCGGATAAGGCGCAGCGGTCGG
GCTGAACGGGGGGTTCGTGCACACAGCCCAGCTTGGAGCGAACGACCTACACCGAACTGAGATACCTACA
GCGTGAGCTATGAGAAAGCGCCACGCTTCCCGAAGGGAGAAAGGCGGACAGGTATCCGGTAAGCGGCAGG
GTCGGAACAGGAGAGCGCACGAGGGAGCTTCCAGGGGGAAACGCCTGGTATCTTTATAGTCCTGTCGGGT
TTCGCCACCTCTGACTTGAGCGTCGATTTTTGTGATGCTCGTCAGGGGGGCGGAGCCTATGGAAAAACGC
CAGCAACGCGGCCTTTTTACGGTTCCTGGCCTTTTGCTGGCCTTTTGCTCACATGTTCTTTCCTGCGTTA
TCCCCTGATTCTGTGGATAACCGTATTACCGCCATGCATTAGTTATTA
