>Addgene plasmid #57930 | mKOet-Lysosomes-20 | depositor partial sequence | sequence record 89078 | insert sequence
GATCCGCTAGCGCTACCGGACTCAGATCTCGAGCGCCACCATGGCGGCCCCGGGCGCCCGGCGTCCGCTG
CTCCTGTTGCTGCTGGCAGGCCTTGCACACAGCGCCCCAGCACTGTTCGAGGTGAAAGACAACAACGGCA
CAGCGTGTATAATGGCCAGCTTCTCTGCCTCCTTTCTGACCACCTATGAGGCTGGACATGTTTCTAAGGT
CTCGAATATGACCCTGCCAGCCTCTGCAGAAGTCCTGAAGAATAGCAGCTCTTGTGGTGAAAAGAATGCT
TCTGAGCCCACCCTCGCAATCACCTTTGGAGAAGGATATTTACTGAAACTCACCTTCACAAAAAACACAA
CACGTTACAGTGTCCAGCACATGTATTTCACATATAACCTGTCAGACACACAATTCTTTCCCAATGCCAG
CTCCAAAGGGCCCGACACTGTGGATTCCACAACTGACATCAAGGCAGACATCAACAAAACATACCGATGT
GTCAGCGACATCAGGGTCTACATGAAGAATGTGACCATTGTGCTCTGGGACGCTACTATCCAGGCCTACC
TGCCGAGTAGCAACTTCAGCAAGGAAGAGACACGCTGCCCACAGGATCAACCTTCCCCAACTACTGGGCC
ACCCAGCCCCTCACCACCACTTGTGCCCACAAACCCCAGTGTGTCCAAGTACAATGTGACTGGTGACAAT
GGAACCTGCCTGCTGGCCTCTATGGCACTGCAACTCAACATCACCTACATGAAGAAGGACAACACGACTG
TGACCAGAGCATTCAACATCAACCCAAGTGACAAATATAGTGGGACTTGCGGTGCCCAGTTGGTGACCCT
GAAGGTGGGGAACAAGAGCAGAGTCCTGGAGCTGCAGTTTGGGATGAATGCCACTTCTAGCCTGTTTTTC
CTGCAAGGAGTTCAGTTGAACATGACTCTTCCTGATGCCATAGAGCCCACGTTCAGCACCTCCAACTATT
CCCTGAAAGCTCTTCAGGCCAGTGTCGGCAACTCATACAAGTGCAACAGTGAGGAGCACATCTTTGTCAG
CAAGGCGCTCGCCCTCAATGTCTTCAGCGTGCAAGTCCAGGCTTTCAGGGTAGAAAGTGACAGGTTTGGG
TCTGTGGAAGAGTGTGTACAGGACGGTAACAACATGCTGATCCCCATTGCTGTGGGCGGGGCCCTGGCAG
GGCTGGTCCTCATCGTCCTCATCGCCTACCTCATCGGCAGGAAGAGGAGTCACGCGGGCTATCAGACCAT
CTCGGAATTCGGCTCCACCGGCTCCACCGGCTCCACCGGCGCGGATCCACCGGTCGCCACCATGGTGAGC
AAGGGCGAGGAGAATAACATGGCCGTGATTAAACCAGAGATGAAGATGAGGTACTACATGGACGGCTCCG
TCAATGGGCATGAGTTCACAATTGAAGGTGAAGGCACAGGCAGACCTTACGAGGGACATCAAGAGATGAC
ACTACGCGTCACAATGGCCAAGGGCGGGCCAATGCCTTTCGCGTTTGACTTAGTGTCACACGTGTTCTGT
TACGGCCACAGACCTTTTACTAAATATCCAGAAGAGATACCAGACTATTTCAAACAAGCATTTCCTGAAG
GCCTGTCATGGGAAAGGTCGTTGGAGTTCGAAGATGGTGGGTCCGCTTCAGTCAGTGCGCATATAAGCCT
TAGAGGAAACACCTTCTACCACAAATCCAAATTTACTGGGGTTAACTTTCCTGCCGATGGTCCTATCATG
CAAAACCAAAGTGTTGATTGGGAGCCATCAACCGAGAAAATTACTGCCAGCGACGGAGTTCTGAAGGGTG
ATGTTACGATGTACCTAAAACTTGAAGGAGGCGGCAATCACAAATGCCAATTCAAGACTACTTACAAGGC
GGCAAAAAAGATTCTTAAAATGCCAGGAAGCCATTACATCAGCCATCGCCTCGTCAGGAAAACCGAAGGC
AACATTACTGAGCTGGTAGAAGATGCAGTAGCTCATTCCGGCGGCATGGACGAGCTGTACAAGTAAGCGG
CCGCGACTCTAGATCATAATCAGCCATAC
